Addgene plasmid #203330: pWR54
Purpose: episomal bioluminescent reporter plasmid for S. stipitis
Depositing lab: J. Brian Robertson. Depositing organization: Middle Tennessee State University. Publication: BLINCAR: a reusable bioluminescent and Cas9-based genetic toolset for repeatedly modifying wild-type Scheffersomyces stipitis. Reichard WD, Smith SE, Robertson JB. mSphere. 2023 Aug 24;8(4):e0022423. doi: 10.1128/msphere.00224-23. Epub 2023 Jun 22. PubMed 37345937.
Backbone
  Vector backbone: pWR9
  Backbone manufacturer: Robertson
  Backbone size w/o insert (bp): 8155
  Total vector size (bp): 8299
  Modifications to backbone: The TDH3 promoter of pWR9 was removed and replaced with the CCW12 promoter to make pWR54.
  Vector type: Yeast Expression
  Selectable markers: Hygromycin
Growth in bacteria
  Bacterial resistance: Ampicillin, 100 μg/mL
  Growth temperature: 37°C
  Growth strain: DH5alpha
  Copy number: High Copy
Gene/Insert 1
  Gene/Insert name: TEF1 promoter (S. stipitis)
  Species: S. stipitis (yeast)
  Insert size (bp): 726
  Entrez Gene: TEF1 (a.k.a. PICST_65303)
Gene/Insert 2
  Gene/Insert name: coHPH
  Species: Synthetic
  Insert size (bp): 1029
Gene/Insert 3
  Gene/Insert name: ACT1 terminator (S. stipitis)
  Species: S. stipitis (yeast)
  Insert size (bp): 400
Gene/Insert 4
  Gene/Insert name: CCW12 promoter (S. stipitis)
  Species: S. stipitis (yeast)
  Insert size (bp): 749
  Cloning method: Restriction Enzyme; 5′ cloning site BamHI (destroyed during cloning); 3′ cloning site KpnI (unknown if destroyed)
  Sequencing primers: 5′ CACAAAGAACCAACAAACTATG; 3′ CTAGTTTGAGTTAAGAAGTAGAGTG
Gene/Insert 5
  Gene/Insert name: coCBG
  Species: Synthetic
  Insert size (bp): 1629
Gene/Insert 6
  Gene/Insert name: ADH2 terminator (S. stipitis)
  Species: S. stipitis (yeast)
  Insert size (bp): 374
Gene/Insert 7
  Gene/Insert name: ARS from S. stipitis chromosome 1
  Species: S. stipitis (yeast)
  Insert size (bp): 1148
Resource information
  A portion of this plasmid was derived from a plasmid made by: coCBG is a codon optimized version of Promega's CBG99 which was synthesized by GenScript
Terms and licenses: Academic/Nonprofit Terms; Industry Terms: Not Available to Industry
How to cite: pWR54 was a gift from J. Brian Robertson (Addgene plasmid # 203330 ; http://n2t.net/addgene:203330 ; RRID:Addgene_203330)
