[The description below was written by a language model from this plasmid's Addgene catalogue record and pLannotate feature annotations shown in this document.]
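Description:
pWR54 is an episomal yeast expression plasmid built as a bioluminescent reporter for Scheffersomyces stipitis. It is a shuttle vector of roughly 8.3 kb derived from pWR9. In E. coli it is propagated through a high-copy ColE1/pUC-type origin and selected with ampicillin via the β-lactamase gene and its native promoter. In S. stipitis it is maintained extrachromosomally by an autonomously replicating sequence taken from chromosome 1 of that yeast, and it is selected with hygromycin.

The yeast-facing payload consists of two expression cassettes assembled from native S. stipitis regulatory elements. The selection cassette places coHPH, a synthetic codon-optimized hygromycin B phosphotransferase gene, between the S. stipitis TEF1 promoter and the ACT1 terminator. The reporter cassette drives coCBG, a codon-optimized version of the green-emitting click beetle luciferase CBG99, from the S. stipitis CCW12 promoter and ends with the ADH2 terminator. The CCW12 promoter is the feature that distinguishes this plasmid from its parent, in which the TDH3 promoter occupied that position. The automated annotation recognizes only the hygromycin resistance gene (as a partial match), the luciferase, and the bacterial elements. It labels the luciferase as human codon-optimized, which reflects the reference feature it matched rather than the catalogue description. The yeast promoters, terminators and ARS are documented only in the catalogue fields.

The plasmid belongs to a bioluminescence- and Cas9-based toolset for modifying wild-type S. stipitis. It provides a light-emitting readout of plasmid presence and of CCW12 promoter-driven expression in this yeast.
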