Features (pLannotate 1.2.2; 5 found; start..end, strand, type, name):
    783..1804    +  CDS            HygR (fragment): hygromycin B phosphotransferase confers resistance to hygromycin
   3197..4825    +  CDS            CBG99luc: green-emitting variant of click beetle luciferase human codon-optimized
   6565..7153    -  rep_origin     ori: high-copy-number ColE1/pMB1/pBR322/pUC origin of replication
   7324..8184    -  CDS            AmpR: β-lactamase; bla; confers resistance to ampicillin, carbenicillin, and related antibiotics
   8185..8289    -  promoter       AmpR promoter: bla
>Addgene plasmid #203330 | pWR54 | addgene full sequence | sequence record 417329 | Addgene NGS Result
CCAATGATACCGGTGCGATCGTGGGCCCTAGTACTTCCCTCGAGCCGTACACTTATTGTTAACTATGAAA
CATATACTTATGGACAAGGTTCACTGATTTGGACTGAAAAGCAAAAACGAGAAATGAGTCAACGTCTGAG
ATCAATCCCTAGACCACCCGGGAAGGTCATGTGTTTCATGAAGTACGATAAGGTTGGTAACCGATTGACT
CATTGGTTCGTGGCGGAGAAGTACGCAGAGTAAAACCGGGGCCGATTCGTGGTAAATTCTGGAATGATCC
AGAGGCGCGACATTTATGCAGACAATTTGTGTTTTGTCGCAAACGATGTTATAGCGAAATTTTTCACTCT
GTCAGATAAATGGATTTTGTCAAAAGGGGGAAGTAGAAGGAGAATGGGCCCGAGATGTTCTGCCAAATTC
TCAGTAGCATAATGTGAAAGAAGCCCTTACATTGTCCAGCCTCTGGCATCATTAAAAACCGTAGCGGAAA
CCAATTGTCTCTGTTCTTCCCTGGCACACCCTGGTAGCCCCACCCAGTTGTAGTACATCTCACACGCTGG
CAACTTGGGACAATCAGCAACTTTTTTTTCTTTTAATTTTTTCAGCGCGACATTTTGCCTCTTCTGCGAG
AACAGACTTTTTCACCTCCATCTCACCCCCCTTTGCACTTATATAAATTGGACCAGTTCCTCCCATTGTA
GAAAAAATTTTGCTGGACCTTTTTCTCTTTTTTTTGTCCTTTAGTTTCATACAATCTAAGTCTATCTACA
TGTACAATGGGTAAAAAGCCTGAACTCACCGCGACCTCTGTCGAGAAGTTTTTGATCGAAAAGTTCGACA
GCGTCTCCGACTTGATGCAGCTCTCGGAGGGCGAAGAATCTCGTGCTTTCAGCTTCGATGTAGGAGGGCG
TGGATATGTCTTGCGGGTAAATAGCTGCGCCGATGGTTTCTACAAAGATCGTTATGTTTATCGGCACTTT
GCATCGGCCGCGCTCCCGATTCCGGAAGTGCTTGACATTGGGGAGTTCAGCGAGAGCTTGACCTATTGCA
TCTCCCGCCGTGCACAGGGTGTCACGTTGCAAGACTTGCCTGAAACCGAATTGCCCGCTGTTTTGCAGCC
GGTCGCGGAGGCCATGGATGCGATCGCTGCGGCCGATCTTAGCCAGACGAGCGGGTTCGGCCCATTCGGA
CCGCAAGGAATCGGTCAATACACTACATGGCGTGATTTCATTTGCGCGATTGCTGATCCCCATGTGTATC
ACTGGCAAACTGTGATGGACGACACCGTCAGTGCGTCCGTCGCGCAGGCTCTCGATGAGTTGATGCTTTG
GGCCGAGGACTGCCCCGAAGTCCGGCACCTCGTGCACGCGGATTTCGGCTCCAACAATGTCTTGACGGAC
AATGGCCGCATAACAGCGGTCATTGACTGGAGCGAGGCGATGTTCGGGGATTCCCAATACGAGGTCGCCA
ACATCTTCTTCTGGAGGCCGTGGTTGGCTTGTATGGAGCAGCAGACGCGCTACTTCGAGCGGAGGCATCC
GGAGCTTGCAGGATCGCCACGGCTCCGGGCGTATATGCTCCGCATTGGTCTTGACCAACTCTATCAGAGC
TTGGTTGACGGCAATTTCGATGATGCAGCTTGGGCGCAGGGTCGATGCGACGCAATCGTCCGATCCGGAG
CCGGGACTGTCGGGCGTACACAAATCGCCCGCAGAAGCGCGGCCGTCTGGACCGATGGCTGTGTAGAAGT
ACTCGCCGATAGTGGAAACCGACGCCCCAGCACTCGTCCGAGGGCAAAGGAATAAGCGGCCGCTAACCAC
TTGCAAAATCCTTTGTATTCTTGTTCTGCAAACATTTTGTCCAATCTCTTATCTTTCTACGATGTTGAAG
AACATACATTTTTGTTAGTCCAGCTTGTTATCCTTTTTTTATTAAATAAAAAATTTTATTGTTAAAGTTG
TTTTTCTTCTTTGTCTGTCCTGTTTTAACTCATATATATTCTATATATTACAGAAAGAAAGTAGATCATC
TAAAATAAACATTTATTTGATGAGACAAAGTAGGTTTTTTAGAATACAATGTAGCATCCTCTAATATACA
ATAGAGTTGTTTTATAAAAGCGATACATTTAATATTATGACAGGACTGGTGAAGTGTATAGAATTGTGCT
AATCTGGCAAACGAACCCAAGAAGACGTTAAAGCAAATAGTGCATTTTGTATTACAATCAAGTTCGTCGA
CCATGCATTAGATCTTGCATGCCTCTAGAACCTAGGTGGCGCCACAGCTGTGGATCTCACAAAGAACCAA
CAAACTATGCATTATTCATTAGCCATGGCCATAATACATGGCTGATGGTTTCATCTCTATATTTGTTCTA
TATTTAGGCGTTTGTGAATGATATATACTAATAGACAATAGAATATGACGACAGACCATTTCCAACAAGG
CGCAAAGCACCAAGGCTCCAAACGTGTGTGGCATAAGGTCTTCCGGAATGCACCAGATGCTGAAGACTTT
AATGTGGCATTTTTCTTTCAAACTTGAGCAACAAGTTTGCGTCTGCCAGAACACGTAAGAAACGAATAAT
GGTAATAGATGAGTCTACCGTGTTTGCTAGTATTTACGCTGTACTATTTACTAATAAGTATCAGGGGCTC
CTCTTGTGTCTAGAAGTTATGAATGAGTTCCCATGGCTGTGTGCCTAGATGCGCTACCGCGTTCAGCCTG
AAATTGGTACTCTAAACCTAATACACGCCTCTCGAGTTTAGACAAGGTTATATTTAATGGATTCGCGCGT
ATGCCTCAAATTTTTTTGATTTGCATTTTTTGTTTACGCGTTTGTTTTGAATTCGGTTTGTTTACCAAAC
AGTGCGTACCTTAATTTTTCTGATTTGCGTAGAGATCGCCGAGCACATAGCGACTCCTTACCAGGCTCTA
GAATTATAGCGTGGATCCTTCTTATGGTTATGGACTATTATTATTTTGATTTATGGAAGGGGGTCTCGCT
TATTGTCGTTTGCCGTAGCAGGGCACGTCAAACGCGTCATAAACCAGAATGGTTACAATATCGAGAGTTG
GGCAGCGCCAACTGTCTGCCTTTGAGGCCACCTCAAACCACACTATAAATAAGGGCAGATGTACCCTCAA
TGCCCAAAAGATGAACACTCTACTTCTTAACTCAAACTAGGGTACCATGGTGAAGCGTGAGAAAAATGTC
ATCTATGGCCCTGAGCCTCTCCATCCTTTGGAGGATTTGACTGCCGGCGAAATGTTGTTTCGTGCTCTCC
GCAAGCACTCTCATTTGCCTCAAGCCTTGGTCGATGTGGTCGGCGATGAATCTTTGAGCTACAAGGAGTT
TTTTGAGGCAACCGTCTTGTTGGCTCAGTCCCTCCACAATTGTGGCTACAAGATGAACGACGTCGTTAGT
ATCTGTGCTGAAAACAATACCCGTTTCTTCATTCCAGTCATCGCCGCATGGTATATCGGTATGATCGTGG
CTCCAGTCAACGAGAGCTACATTCCCGACGAATTGTGTAAAGTCATGGGTATCTCTAAGCCACAGATTGT
CTTCACCACTAAGAATATTTTGAACAAAGTCTTGGAAGTCCAAAGCCGCACCAACTTTATTAAGCGTATC
ATCATCTTGGACACTGTGGAGAATATTCACGGTTGCGAATCTTTGCCTAATTTCATCTCTCGCTATTCAG
ACGGCAACATCGCAAACTTTAAACCACTCCACTTCGACCCTGTGGAACAAGTTGCAGCCATTTTGTGTAG
CAGCGGTACTACTGGACTCCCAAAGGGAGTCATGCAGACCCATCAAAACATTTGCGTGCGTTTGATCCAT
GCTCTCGATCCACGTGTGGGCACTCAGTTGATTCCTGGTGTCACCGTCTTGGTCTACTTGCCTTTCTTCC
ATGCTTTCGGCTTTAGCATTACTTTGGGTTACTTTATGGTCGGTCTCCGCGTGATTATGTTCCGCCGTTT
TGATCAGGAGGCTTTCTTGAAAGCCATCCAAGATTATGAAGTCCGCAGTGTCATCAACGTGCCTAGCGTG
ATCTTGTTTTTGTCTAAGAGCCCACTCGTGGACAAGTACGACTTGTCTTCATTGCGTGAATTGTGTTGCG
GTGCCGCTCCATTGGCTAAGGAGGTCGCTGAAGTGGCCGCCAAACGCTTGAATCTTCCAGGTATTCGTTG
TGGCTTCGGCCTCACCGAATCTACCAGCGCTAACATTCACTCTCTCGGTGATGAGTTTAAGAGCGGCTCT
TTGGGCCGTGTCACTCCACTCATGGCTGCTAAGATCGCTGATCGCGAAACTGGTAAGGCTTTGGGTCCGA
ACCAAGTGGGCGAGTTGTGTATCAAAGGCCCTATGGTGAGCAAGGGTTATGTCAATAACGTTGAAGCTAC
CAAGGAGGCCATCGACGACGACGGCTGGTTGCATTCTGGTGATTTTGGATATTACGACGAAGATGAGCAT
TTTTACGTCGTGGATCGTTACAAGGAGTTGATCAAATACAAGGGTAGCCAGGTTGCTCCAGCTGAGTTGG
AGGAGATTTTGTTGAAAAATCCATGCATTCGCGATGTCGCTGTGGTCGGCATTCCTGATTTGGAGGCCGG
CGAATTGCCTTCTGCTTTCGTTGTCAAGCAGCCTGGTAAAGAAATTACCGCCAAAGAAGTGTATGATTAC
TTGGCTGAACGTGTGAGCCATACTAAGTACTTGCGTGGCGGCGTGCGTTTTGTTGACTCCATCCCTCGTA
ACGTAACAGGCAAAATTACCCGCAAGGAGTTGTTGAAACAATTGTTGGAGAAGGCCGGCGGTTAGCTTAA
GCATTTTAGACAAGTGCCTATTTATTCAGATTGATTTTTTATATTGAATATGGATGTTGATTACGACTTG
TGTTACGAAGCATGAACATGTGATTTGAAAAAGTGTTTACGAATAAAAGAACTTTTTTTGCAACCGTTGC
TAGTTGAAGTGTAGACTCTGAATGCGAAGGGTTGCAAATGTGCCCAGTAGAAAAAATATTCCATATTTTT
CTGAACTTAATTCAATGAAATACGAGTATTACTACAACTGCCAATATCGGAACAATTTAACGAGAGCAAG
CTATATAAAATGAATGTTCATTTACACAAGCTAGAACCAAAACTTGAATTAAAATTTAACATAACTAAAT
GTAACTAGATAAAAGAGAGACATAACCAAACGTTCAGAAGGCAGAAGAATTCAGTTAACTCCTGCAGGAA
TCGATTGGCCGGCCTCACGTGGACGCGTTATTAATCGTTTAAACCTACGTAACCGCGGCTTAATTAAAGC
TAGCCAGCGCTTGAGCTCTCTGCGGTGTCTACAAGGTCAGAAGTATTTTAACTCATCCAAAAGCCCCAGA
CACCGCATTATTTCCCGGTGCATGCATTCTTCTCTGACAAGTACCTTCTCTCTCCATTGGCTGGATAAAA
GAATCTGTAGGTCGCCGACATCTTGTTTGTGTCTACATGGCCAACATACTTCTCTTACAATGTATGTGCA
TATGCATATGTAAGTGGAGCGTGGTGGGAGGCTTTATTGTAGAGCTATTGTTCTGACGGAGTAGGTGCAA
ACGGAGTCTGTTTAGGTACAGTCACCATCTCTGCGTATCTGTACATTTTCACTGGAGCTAGAAGGAGCTA
CTCTTCGACTTCGAGAACAGGGGAGCAACCCAGTTTGTGTTCAAGGCGATTGTTAGTTGCTCCGGCAAGA
TAAGGTTACATTATTCTCTACGCTTTAGCGTTTAGGGGTACTCGGATAAATGCCAGATGAAAAACGCTAG
GTGCATACAGTACAAGTCGAGCCGACATTGTTGGACCGCCCCGATAATTATTGTATGTTGTGTTTGCTTG
TAAGACCATGATTGATATTTATTGGGTGGTTCAGCAATCGGACTCGTTGATTATTATTATTATTGACCCT
CATGATATACAATGGATTTTATTTCTGAGCAATCGTAGCAAAATATTCGACGCAATGTAGCTTGAGTTTA
TGACCTTAGCGGACATCACCAGCGCAGCTTTACATTTTCCATTCTTTGGATTTATTTTTCTTATCCACTA
GGAGATTAGAAGTCTAAGTATCATGTAAGAAAGGAGATAATTGTTGTCTGCTGGATAATAAAATTTTGCT
GAGTTAGAAATGAGATACGAATCAGCAAGATGTCTTTGGTTGCAGCCTGTAGAGATTTAGATTTCGACAA
TCTGACTAAAATGTACGAAGAGAAAAATAGACACATTTAGTCAATACTTCAGCGTTAAGGGTGCTATAGA
CTGTGCAACTTCGTTTCACTGCTGACATGAAATTCCAGAGACTTAACATATTACATGATTATAAATAATT
TGCGTATAATATGTTTGGCATAAAGCGATTTCTGGAAAAGTTGCGAAAAATTCCGAATTACTACAACTTA
CCAAAAAAACAGAGGCATATTTTGCTAAATCACCATATCCTATACTGAGCTCCATCGGAAAGAACATGTG
AGCAAAAGGCCAGCAAAAGGCCAGGAACCGTAAAAAGGCCGCGTTGCTGGCGTTTTTCCATAGGCTCCGC
CCCCCTGACGAGCATCACAAAAATCGACGCTCAAGTCAGAGGTGGCGAAACCCGACAGGACTATAAAGAT
ACCAGGCGTTTCCCCCTGGAAGCTCCCTCGTGCGCTCTCCTGTTCCGACCCTGCCGCTTACCGGATACCT
GTCCGCCTTTCTCCCTTCGGGAAGCGTGGCGCTTTCTCATAGCTCACGCTGTAGGTATCTCAGTTCGGTG
TAGGTCGTTCGCTCCAAGCTGGGCTGTGTGCACGAACCCCCCGTTCAGCCCGACCGCTGCGCCTTATCCG
GTAACTATCGTCTTGAGTCCAACCCGGTAAGACACGACTTATCGCCACTGGCAGCAGCCACTGGTAACAG
GATTAGCAGAGCGAGGTATGTAGGCGGTGCTACAGAGTTCTTGAAGTGGTGGCCTAACTACGGCTACACT
AGAAGAACAGTATTTGGTATCTGCGCTCTGCTGAAGCCAGTTACCTTCGGAAAAAGAGTTGGTAGCTCTT
GATCCGGCAAACAAACCACCGCTGGTAGCGGTGGTTTTTTTGTTTGCAAGCAGCAGATTACGCGCAGAAA
AAAAGGATCTCAAGAAGATCCTTTGATCTTTTCTACGGGGTCTGACGCTCAGTGGAACGAAAACTCACGT
TAAGGGATTTTGGTCATGAGATTATCAAAAAGGATCTTCACCTAGATCCTTTTAAATTAAAAATGAAGTT
TTAAATCAATCTAAAGTATATATGAGTAAACTTGGTCTGACAGTTACCAATGCTTAATCAGTGAGGCACC
TATCTCAGCGATCTGTCTATTTCGTTCATCCATAGTTGCCTGACTCCCCGTCGTGTAGATAACTACGATA
CGGGAGGGCTTACCATCTGGCCCCAGTGCTGCAATGATACCGCGAGACCCACGCTCACCGGCTCCAGATT
TATCAGCAATAAACCAGCCAGCCGGAAGGGCCGAGCGCAGAAGTGGTCCTGCAACTTTATCCGCCTCCAT
CCAGTCTATTAATTGTTGCCGGGAAGCTAGAGTAAGTAGTTCGCCAGTTAATAGTTTGCGCAACGTTGTT
GCCATTGCTACAGGCATCGTGGTGTCACGCTCGTCGTTTGGTATGGCTTCATTCAGCTCCGGTTCCCAAC
GATCAAGGCGAGTTACATGATCCCCCATGTTGTGCAAAAAAGCGGTTAGCTCCTTCGGTCCTCCGATCGT
TGTCAGAAGTAAGTTGGCCGCAGTGTTATCACTCATGGTTATGGCAGCACTGCATAATTCTCTTACTGTC
ATGCCATCCGTAAGATGCTTTTCTGTGACTGGTGAGTACTCAACCAAGTCATTCTGAGAATAGTGTATGC
GGCGACCGAGTTGCTCTTGCCCGGCGTCAATACGGGATAATACCGCGCCACATAGCAGAACTTTAAAAGT
GCTCATCATTGGAAAACGTTCTTCGGGGCGAAAACTCTCAAGGATCTTACCGCTGTTGAGATCCAGTTCG
ATGTAACCCACTCGTGCACCCAACTGATCTTCAGCATCTTTTACTTTCACCAGCGTTTCTGGGTGAGCAA
AAACAGGAAGGCAAAATGCCGCAAAAAAGGGAATAAGGGCGACACGGAAATGTTGAATACTCATACTCTT
CCTTTTTCAATATTATTGAAGCATTTATCAGGGTTATTGTCTCATGAGCGGATACATATTTGAATGTATT
TAGAAAAATAAACAAATAGGGGTTCCGCGCACATTTCCCCGAAAAGTGCCACCTGACGTC
